Addgene plasmid #45446: pCI-EGFP-NR1 wt
Depositing lab: Andres Barria & Robert Malinow. Depositing organization: Cold Spring Harbor Laboratory. Publication: Subunit-specific NMDA receptor trafficking to synapses. Barria A, Malinow R. Neuron. 2002 Jul 18;35(2):345-53. 10.1016/S0896-6273(02)00776-6 PubMed 12160751.
Backbone
  Vector backbone: pCI
  Backbone manufacturer: Promega
  Backbone size w/o insert (bp): 4006
  Total vector size (bp): 8996
  Vector type: Mammalian Expression
Growth in bacteria
  Bacterial resistance: Ampicillin, 100 μg/mL
  Growth temperature: 37°C
  Growth strain: DH5alpha
  Copy number: Unknown
Gene/Insert
  Gene/Insert name: NR1 (alt names: NMDAR1; Grin1; GluN1)
  Species: R. norvegicus (rat)
  Insert size (bp): 5000
  Mutation: EGFP inserted after the predicted signal peptide cleavage site (after amino acid residue 26)
  Entrez Gene: Grin1 (a.k.a. GluN1, NMDAR1, NR1)
  Promoter: CMV
  Tag / fusion protein: EGFP (N terminal on insert)
  Cloning method: Restriction Enzyme; 5′ cloning site SalI (not destroyed); 3′ cloning site NotI (not destroyed)
  Sequencing primers: 5′ T7; chim-int-F (TCTTACTGACATCCACTTTGCC); 3′ EBV-rev
Resource information
  A portion of this plasmid was derived from a plasmid made by: Rat NMDA receptor genes originally cloned by Shigetada Nakanishi (PMID: 1834949)
Terms and licenses: Academic/Nonprofit Terms; Industry Terms: Not Available to Industry
How to cite: pCI-EGFP-NR1 wt was a gift from Andres Barria & Robert Malinow (Addgene plasmid # 45446 ; http://n2t.net/addgene:45446 ; RRID:Addgene_45446)
