[The description below was written by a language model from this plasmid's Addgene catalogue record and pLannotate feature annotations shown in this document.]
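Description:
pCI-EGFP-NR1 wt is a mammalian expression plasmid of about 9 kb built on the Promega pCI backbone. It carries the rat NMDA receptor subunit NR1 (Grin1, also called GluN1 or NMDAR1) tagged with EGFP. The roughly 5 kb insert was cloned between SalI and NotI sites, both of which are retained. The plasmid is propagated in E. coli through a high-copy ColE1/pUC-type origin and selected with ampicillin via the β-lactamase gene. An f1 origin is also present and would allow single-stranded DNA production. The annotation software also flagged short fragments of rop, bom, lacZα and SV40 large T antigen, which appear to be backbone remnants rather than functional elements.

Expression is driven by the human CMV immediate-early enhancer and promoter, followed by the pCI chimeric β-globin/immunoglobulin intron, which generally improves transcript processing and expression. A T7 promoter lies just upstream of the insert. An SV40 polyadenylation signal is annotated on the far side of the insert from the promoter, although it is listed on the opposite strand to the expression cassette. EGFP is not fused to the extreme N-terminus. Instead it is inserted after residue 26, just past the predicted signal peptide cleavage site. The signal peptide can therefore still direct the protein into the secretory pathway, and the mature receptor should carry EGFP at its extracellular N-terminus. In the feature table, EGFP spans the sequence origin and directly abuts the Grin1 coding sequence, in line with this design. The receptor sequence is otherwise described as wild type. The associated publication concerns subunit-specific trafficking of NMDA receptors to synapses, so the construct is suited to visualising NR1 expression, localisation and synaptic delivery in transfected mammalian cells and neurons.
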