Features (pLannotate 1.2.2; 16 found; start..end, strand, type, name):
    846..879     +  misc_feature   MCS (fragment): pBluescript multiple cloning site
    914..932     -  promoter       T7 promoter: promoter for bacteriophage T7 RNA polymerase
    977..1109    -  intron         chimeric intron: chimera between introns from human β-globin and immunoglobulin heavy chain genes
   1248..1447    -  promoter       CMV promoter: human cytomegalovirus (CMV) immediate early promoter
   1449..1826    -  enhancer       CMV enhancer: human cytomegalovirus immediate early enhancer
   2039..2627    -  rep_origin     ori: high-copy-number ColE1/pMB1/pBR322/pUC origin of replication
   2798..3658    -  CDS            AmpR: β-lactamase; bla; confers resistance to ampicillin, carbenicillin, and related antibiotics
   3659..3763    -  promoter       AmpR promoter: bla
   3858..3893    +  CDS            rop (fragment): Rop protein, which maintains plasmids at low copy number; rop
   3995..4094    +  misc_feature   bom (fragment): basis of mobility region from pBR322
   4122..4550    -  rep_origin     f1 ori (sequence partly withheld): f1 bacteriophage origin of replication; arrow indicates direction of (+) strand synthesis
   4554..4621    -  CDS            lacZα (fragment): LacZα fragment of β-galactosidase; lacZ fragment
   4640..4708    +  CDS            large T antigen (fragment): large T antigen from SV40 (simian virus 40)
   4731..4852    +  polyA_signal   SV40 poly(A) signal: SV40 polyadenylation signal
   6025..8784    -  CDS            Grin1: NMDZ1_RAT - Also known as Nmdar1 From Rattus norvegicus (Rat).
   8782..501     -  CDS            EGFP (across the origin): EGFP is a basic (constitutively fluorescent) green fluorescent protein published in 1996, derived from Aequorea victoria. It is reported to be a rapidly-maturing weak dimer with moderate acid sensitivity.
>Addgene plasmid #45446 | pCI-EGFP-NR1 wt | addgene full sequence | sequence record 364538 | Addgene NGS Result
GATCTTGAAGTTCACCTTGATGCCGTTCTTCTGCTTGTCGGCCATGATATAGACGTTGTGGCTGTTGTAG
TTGTACTCCAGCTTGTGCCCCAGGATGTTGCCGTCCTCCTTGAAGTCGATGCCCTTCAGCTCGATGCGGT
TCACCAGGGTGTCGCCCTCGAACTTCACCTCGGCGCGGGTCTTGTAGTTGCCGTCGTCCTTGAAGAAGAT
GGTGCGCTCCTGGACGTAGCCTTCGGGCATGGCGGACTTGAAGAAGTCGTGCTGCTTCATGTGGTCGGGG
TAGCGGCTGAAGCACTGCACGCCGTAGGTCAGGGTGGTCACGAGGGTGGGCCAGGGCACGGGCAGCTTGC
CGGTGGTGCAGATGAACTTCAGGGTCAGCTTGCCGTAGGTGGCATCGCCCTCGCCCTCGCCGGACACGCT
GAACTTGTGGCCGTTTACGTCGCCGTCCAGCTCGACCAGGATGGGCACCACCCCGGTGAACAGCTCCTCG
CCCTTGCTCACCCTAGTGGCGGCGCGGGCGAAGGAGCAGGAAAAAAGCAGGGCGAATGTCAGCAGGTGCA
TGGTGCTCATGAGCTCCGGGCACAGCGGGCCTGGCTCTGGGTTGCGCGAGTGCGACGACCTCGCGATGTA
CGACCCGCGGGCCGCCCGCGCGCGGTCAAGCGCCCCCGGGTTCTCTAGGAGCCCCGGGCGAGCGCGGCGG
ATGCTGTCCGAGGTGCTGAAGCGTGTTTGGCGCTGCTCGAACACCCGCGCGGAAAAGGCGGAAAGGACAG
CAGCGCGGACTGCGCGACTGGTCTCTTAGAAACCTCTACAGAAACTGCCTTAACAAACCAATATTCGACA
GCAACGGAATTCGATATCAAGCTTATCGATACCGTCGACTCTAGAGGTACCACGCGTGAATTCTCGAGGC
TAGCCTATAGTGAGTCGTATTAAGTACTCTAGCCTTAAGAGCTGTAATTGAACTGGGAGTGGACACCTGT
GGAGAGAAAGGCAAAGTGGATGTCAGTAAGACCAATAGGTGCCTATCAGAAACGCAAGAGTCTTCTCTGT
CTCGACAAGCCCAGTTTCTATTGGTCTCCTTAAACCTGTCTTGTAACCTTGATACTTACCTGCCCAGTGC
CTCACGACCAACTTCTGCAGCTTAAGTTCGAGACTGTTGTGTCAGAAGCACTGACTGCGTTAGCAATTTA
ACTGTGATAAACTACCGCAATAAAGCTTCTAGTGATCTGACGGTTCACTAAACGAGCTCTGCTTATATAG
ACCTCCCACCGTACACGCCTACCGCCCATTTGCGTCAACGGGGCGGGGTTATTACGACATTTTGGAAAGT
CCCGTTGATTTTGGTGCCAAAACAAACTCCCATTGACGTCAATGGGGTGGAGACTTGGAAATCCCCGTGA
GTCAAACCGCTATCCACGCCCATTGGTGTACTGCCAAAACCGCATCACCATGGTAATAGCGATGACTAAT
ACGTAGATGTACTGCCAAGTAGGAAAGTCCCGTAAGGTCATGTACTGGGCATAATGCCAGGCGGGCCATT
TACCGTCATTGACGTCAATAGGGGGCGGACTTGGCATATGATACACTTGATGTACTGCCAAGTGGGCAGT
TTACCGTAAATACTCCACCCATTGACGTCAATGGAAAGTCCCTATTGGCGTTACTATGGGAACATACGTC
ATTATTGACGTCAATGGGCGGGGGTCGTTGGGCGGTCAGCCAGGCGGGCCATTTACCGTAAGTTATGTAA
CGCGGAACTCCATATATGGGCTATGAACTAATGACCCCGTAATTGATTACTATTAATAACTAGTCAATAA
TCAATGCCAACATGGCGGTCATATTGGACATGAGCCAATATAAATGTACATATTATGATATAGATACAAC
GTATGCAATGGCCAATAGCCAATATTGATTTATGCTATATAACCAATGAATAATATGGCTAATGGCCAAT
ATTGAAGATCTGTCGAGCCATGTGAGCAAAAGGCCAGCAAAAGGCCAGGAACCGTAAAAAGGCCGCGTTG
CTGGCGTTTTTCCATAGGCTCCGCCCCCCTGACGAGCATCACAAAAATCGACGCTCAAGTCAGAGGTGGC
GAAACCCGACAGGACTATAAAGATACCAGGCGTTTCCCCCTGGAAGCTCCCTCGTGCGCTCTCCTGTTCC
GACCCTGCCGCTTACCGGATACCTGTCCGCCTTTCTCCCTTCGGGAAGCGTGGCGCTTTCTCATAGCTCA
CGCTGTAGGTATCTCAGTTCGGTGTAGGTCGTTCGCTCCAAGCTGGGCTGTGTGCACGAACCCCCCGTTC
AGCCCGACCGCTGCGCCTTATCCGGTAACTATCGTCTTGAGTCCAACCCGGTAAGACACGACTTATCGCC
ACTGGCAGCAGCCACTGGTAACAGGATTAGCAGAGCGAGGTATGTAGGCGGTGCTACAGAGTTCTTGAAG
TGGTGGCCTAACTACGGCTACACTAGAAGAACAGTATTTGGTATCTGCGCTCTGCTGAAGCCAGTTACCT
TCGGAAAAAGAGTTGGTAGCTCTTGATCCGGCAAACAAACCACCGCTGGTAGCGGTGGTTTTTTTGTTTG
CAAGCAGCAGATTACGCGCAGAAAAAAAGGATCTCAAGAAGATCCTTTGATCTTTTCTACGGGGTCTGAC
GCTCAGTGGAACGAAAACTCACGTTAAGGGATTTTGGTCATGAGATTATCAAAAAGGATCTTCACCTAGA
TCCTTTTAAATTAAAAATGAAGTTTTAAATCAATCTAAAGTATATATGAGTAAACTTGGTCTGACAGTTA
CCAATGCTTAATCAGTGAGGCACCTATCTCAGCGATCTGTCTATTTCGTTCATCCATAGTTGCCTGACTC
CCCGTCGTGTAGATAACTACGATACGGGAGGGCTTACCATCTGGCCCCAGTGCTGCAATGATACCGCGAG
ACCCACGCTCACCGGCTCCAGATTTATCAGCAATAAACCAGCCAGCCGGAAGGGCCGAGCGCAGAAGTGG
TCCTGCAACTTTATCCGCCTCCATCCAGTCTATTAATTGTTGCCGGGAAGCTAGAGTAAGTAGTTCGCCA
GTTAATAGTTTGCGCAACGTTGTTGCCATTGCTACAGGCATCGTGGTGTCACGCTCGTCGTTTGGTATGG
CTTCATTCAGCTCCGGTTCCCAACGATCAAGGCGAGTTACATGATCCCCCATGTTGTGCAAAAAAGCGGT
TAGCTCCTTCGGTCCTCCGATCGTTGTCAGAAGTAAGTTGGCCGCAGTGTTATCACTCATGGTTATGGCA
GCACTGCATAATTCTCTTACTGTCATGCCATCCGTAAGATGCTTTTCTGTGACTGGTGAGTACTCAACCA
AGTCATTCTGAGAATAGTGTATGCGGCGACCGAGTTGCTCTTGCCCGGCGTCAATACGGGATAATACCGC
GCCACATAGCAGAACTTTAAAAGTGCTCATCATTGGAAAACGTTCTTCGGGGCGAAAACTCTCAAGGATC
TTACCGCTGTTGAGATCCAGTTCGATGTAACCCACTCGTGCACCCAACTGATCTTCAGCATCTTTTACTT
TCACCAGCGTTTCTGGGTGAGCAAAAACAGGAAGGCAAAATGCCGCAAAAAAGGGAATAAGGGCGACACG
GAAATGTTGAATACTCATACTCTTCCTTTTTCAATATTATTGAAGCATTTATCAGGGTTATTGTCTCATG
AGCGGATACATATTTGAATGTATTTAGAAAAATAAACAAATAGGGGTTCCGCGCACATTTCCCCGAAAAG
TGCCACCTGACGTCTAAGAAACCATTATTATCATGACATTAACCTATAAAAATAGGCGTATCACGAGGCC
CTTTCGTCTCGCGCGTTTCGGTGATGACGGTGAAAACCTCTGACACATGCAGCTCCCGGAGACGGTCACA
GCTTGTCTGTAAGCGGATGCCGGGAGCAGACAAGCCCGTCAGGGCGCGTCAGCGGGTGTTGGCGGGTGTC
GGGGCTGGCTTAACTATGCGGCATCAGAGCAGATTGTACTGAGAGTGCACCATATGCGGTGTGAAATACC
GCACAGATGCGTAAGGAGAAAATACCGCATCAGGAAATTGTAAGCGTTAATATTTTGTTAAAATTCGCGT
TAAATTTTTGTTAAATCAGCTCATTTTTTAACCAATAGGCCGAAATCGGCAAAATCCCTTATAAATCAAA
AGAATAGACCGAGATAGGGT
[37 nt withheld, positions 4221-4257]
AAAGAACGTGGACTCCAACGTCAAAGG
[49 nt withheld, positions 4285-4333]
T
[91 nt withheld, positions 4335-4425]
G
[124 nt withheld, positions 4427-4550]
CCATTCGCCATTCAGGCTGCGCAACTGTTGGGAAGGGCGATCGGTGCGGGCCTCTTCGCTATTACGCCAG
CCCGGATCCTTATCGATTTTACCACATTTGTAGAGGTTTTACTTGCTTTAAAAAACCTCCCACATCTCCC
CCTGAACCTGAAACATAAAATGAATGCAATTGTTGTTGTTAACTTGTTTATTGCAGCTTATAATGGTTAC
AAATAAAGCAATAGCATCACAAATTTCACAAATAAAGCATTTTTTTCACTGCATTCTAGTTGTGGTTTGT
CCAAACTCATCAATGTATCTTATCATGTCTGCTCGAAGCGGCCGCTTTTTTTTTTTTTTTCTGACATTCC
TTTAGGCATCACCACTGAATACCGGGATTAGGGGTGGCTGTGCGCGCCCGGTGTCCCTGGGGCAGACACT
GGGACACTGGGAGAGCTGGTCATGTACAAGGTAGTGGGGTGAGTGACACCGGACTGGGAGGCAGATGGCG
CTCCCTGGTGCCCAAGGTGCGGGACTCATCACGAGCCAGCGTCTGAGGAAGCCTATTGTGGCTGCGGACA
GAAGAGAAGGCTCAGCCCTCTTGGAGTCTGGAGCCCTAGATGTCTGGGAGCCAGAAAGCACCCCTGAAGC
ACTGCCACTAGGGCAGTGAAGGCTAGCCCTGGGAAAGGTCAGAGACAACCCAGTGAATGGGGTGGGGAAA
TGTCGTGGGAGGGTGGTGCAGCAGGAGAGAGGTGGAAATCAAGTTGCAGAGAGCAGGCGCTGGAGGAAGG
GTCGGGGGTGACCTAGCAAGCTGGGGCCATAGGCCCCCACTGTAGCTTGGGGTAGTGGCTGGAGGAAGGA
TGGGGCTGCCATTTCTGCTCCAGACTCCTCCGACCGGGGCCACTTAGGCCCCTCACCCCACTGCTCAGAG
ACCTCAGGGCCCTGCCTCTGCCGGAGCGCCCTGTGGCCCTGCCCAGCCGGCTCAGCTCTGGCCCATCCTC
AGCCGCTCTGGTCCGCACCTTGGTCCTGCAGGGGCTGCCCGCCAGGCAGCAGAGCAGGCGGACGGGAGGC
CCAGGGTGGGCAGTCTCTGGGGCGGGTGGGCTTCCCTCAGGCCTTCCCGAGCAGCAGGACTCATCAGTGT
CCTTGGCCGGGCTAACTGGGCAGGTGGGCGCCTCCGGGGGGCCTCACACCACGGTGCTGACCGAGGGATC
TGAGAGGTTGAGCGGGCCCGTGATATCAGTGGGATGGTACTGCTGTAAAATAGAAATACACAGACAAGGC
GGCCCGTTAGCTCCGACGTCGGGGGCACGCGCGGGGCCGGGACAGGGTGGACCGGCCAGCCGGCCGACCG
GTGGGCAGGCGGGCACGGCCTGGGGGAGGCTGGGAGTGCTCCTCCCCCGACCCCGTCGTGCTCCGGGGCT
CTGCGTGGGCCAGGCCGCTGTCCCGTGCGTCTGTCTGCGGGGGAGGGGCAGAGGAGGGCGGGCGGGGCGT
CTCAGCTCTCCCTATGACGGGAACACAGCTGCAGCTGGCCCTCCTCCCTCTCAATAGCGCGTCGCGGCAG
CACTGTGTCTTTTTGGTTTTGCAAAGCGCCGCGTCCACCCCCGGTGCTCGTGTCTTTGGAGGACCTACGT
CTCTTGAAGCTGGAGGCCAGGGTGGAGGTGATAGCCCTAAATGTGGCTTTCTTTTTAGGGTCGGGCTCTG
CTCTACCACTCTTTCTATCCTGCAGGTTCTTCCTCCACACGTTCACGGCTGCAAAAGCCAGCTGCATCTG
CTTCCTACGGGCATCCTTGTGTCGCTTGTAGGCGATCTCAATGAAAATGAGGAAAATCCCAGCTACGATG
CCTCCAGCCACCAGCATGAAGACCCCTGCCATGTTCTCAAAAGTGAGGGTTGCAGGAGCATTGCTGCGGG
AGTCGCATTCCTGATACCGAACCCATGTCTTATCCAGATCTTCCATGAAGCCATTCTCATGGGACTTGAG
TATGGACAGGGAAACGTTCTGCTTCCAGGGGCTGTCCTTGCGCATGCCGATGCCAAAGCCTGAGCGGAAG
AACAGCTCACCCGTGGTCACCAGATCGCACTTCTGTGAAGCCTCAAACTCCAGCACGGCCGAGTCCCAGA
TAAAGGCGTGCAGCTTGTTGTCCCGCACAGCCTGGATGGCCTCAGCTGCGCTCTCGTAATTGTGTTTTTC
CATGTGCCGGTACATGGTACTCAACTCCACCTGCCTCCGGAAGTAGATGTCCACGGAGCTCTGCTTTACA
GTTGCGTAGATGAACTTGTCTGAGGGGTTTCTGAGCCTGGGGTCATTGATGCCCGTGATGCGCTCCTCAG
GCCGATCCAGCACCAGGAAAGCTGCCAAGTTGGCAGTGTAGGAAGCCACTATGATCATGGCGAAACCAGC
CCACACCATGCCTAGGATACGTGCAGAGAAACTCCGGGGGGCACCTTCCCCAATGCCGGAGTTGAGCAGG
ACGCCCCAGGAAAACCACATGGCAGAGGACAGGGTCAGTGCATCTTCCTCCTCCTCCTCACTGTTCACCT
TGAATCGGCCAAAGGGACTGAAGCGGTCCAGCAGGTACAGCATCACAGCCACCACATGAACTGACAGTCC
TACTAGCAACCACAGTGTGCTCTGAAAAGGCTGCATAAATGAGTCCAGTGTGCTCCTGGGAATCTCCTTC
TTGACCAAAATGGTCAGGCCCTGGTACTTGAAGGGCTTGGAGAACTCTATGTACTGCGCACGCTCATTGT
TGATGGTCAGTGGTGCCACAATCATGTCCGCTTGGCCACTGAGTAGCTCGCCCATCATTCCGTTCCACTC
CTTTTTGTTGCTGTTGTTTACCCGCTCCTGTGTGCCAAACTTGCCATCTGCCACCAGGTGCACCTCATAG
GTAAAATTCATGGTCCGCGCCAGCTTGATGAGCAGGTCTATGCAGAAGCCATAGCAGCACTGGGGCACTG
TGTGGCGTGGGCTGCCTGGGGACGTGTCATTAGGCCCCGTACAGATCACCTTCTTCACTGGGTCACCATT
GACTGTGAACTCCTCTTTGCATGTCCCATCACTCATTGTGGGCTTGACGTACACGAAGGGCTCTTGGTGG
ATTGTCACTATCTTTAGTCTGGTGGACATCTGGTATCCTCGAGGTTTCTCTGTCTCTCCTCCTGGCCAGA
TGATCTTCCTGTCATTTGGGATGACATGGGTACCATTGTAGATGCCCACTTGCACCAGCTTGCGGTTCTG
CAGGTTCATGATACTATAGTTGGCAAACTTCCGGTCCCCATCCTCATTGAATTCCACACGGCCAGTCACT
CCGTCCGCATACTTAGAAGACATCAGCACCCTCTTGAACAATGGTCCTGTCTTCCAGATGTTGGTGTTGC
CCACGCAACCCCGCGGTGGGTCAGTGATATTCTCCTTCTCTAGGAGTTCGTGAACTGCCTGTGCCACCAC
GCCCACGGCGTCACTGATGTGGGCTGACTCATTCTTGCCATTGATGAGCTGAAGTCCGATGATGCCATCA
GGAGCGTAGCGCAGGGCGTTCCCAGAGATCTCGCGTTCCCCGACCAGCCACACGTACCCAGAGCCCGTCA
TGTTCAGCATTGCGGCTGCGCGGTACACTGTGGCAGCGTCGTCCTCGCTTGCAGAAAGGATGATGACCCG
GGCCTCCAGTTCCCGGGCCTCCATCAGCAGAGCCGTCACATTCTTGGTTCCTGGGTCAAACTGCAGCACC
TTCTCTGCCTTGGACTCCCGTTCCTCCAGCAACGTCTCCAAGCGCTTCTGCGCTGCCCGTCCCTCGTGGT
CGTCGCTGACCAGCAGGATGATGTGGTTCCAGTTGTAGACTCGCATCATCTCAAACCAGACGCTGGACTG
GTGGGAGTAGGGCGGCACCGTGCGAAGGAAACTCAGGTGGATACTCTTGTCAGAGTAGATGGACATTCGG
GTAGTCAGTCCCAGGACAGGGATTCTGTAGAAGCCAGCTGTGTAGGAGACAGGGGTGGGAGTGAAGTGGT
CGTTGGGAGTAGGCGGGTGGCTAACTAGGATAGCGTAGACCTGGCTAGAGATGAGGTCCTCACACACTGA
CAGGGCCATCTGTATGGCGTTGGGCTTGTGGGTGACAGAAGTGGCGTTGAGCTGTATCTTCCAAGAGCCG
TGTCGCTTATTGGCCTGGTTTACTGCCTCGCGGAACATCTGTTCATGCTTGCGCGTGCTCAGCACCGCGC
CGATGTTGACGATCTTGGGGTCGCAACTAGCCTTGTACAGCTCGTCCATGCCGAGAGTGATCCCGGCGGC
GGTCACGAACTCCAGCAGGACCATGTGATCGCGCTTCTCGTTGGGGTCTTTGCTCAGGGCGGACTGGGTG
CTCAGGTAGTGGTTGTCGGGCAGCAGCACGGGGCCGTCGCCGATGGGGGTGTTCTGCTGGTAGTGGTCGG
CGAGCTGCACGCTGCCGTCCTCGATGTTGTGGCG
