>Addgene plasmid #45446 | pCI-EGFP-NR1 wt | addgene partial sequence | sequence record 64100 | chim-int-F 5'-TCTTACTGACATCCACTTTGCC-3'
GGTGTCCACTCCCAGTTCAATTACAGCTCTTAAGGCTAGAGTACTTAATACGACTCACTATAGGCTAGCC
TCGAGAATTCACGCGTGGTACCTCTAGAGTCGACGGTATCGATAAGCTTGATATCGAATTCCGTTGCTGT
CGAATATTGGTTTGTTAAGGCAGTTTCTGTAGAGGTTTCTAAGAGACCAGTCGCGCAGTCCGCGCTGCTG
TCCTTTCCGCCTTTTCCGCGCGGGTGTTCGAGCAGCGCCAAACACGCTTCAGCACCTCGGACAGCATCCG
CCGCGCTCGCCCGGGGCTCCTAGAGAACCCGGGGGCGCTTGACCGCGCGCGGGCGGCCCGCGGGTCGTAC
ATCGCGAGGTCGTCGCACTCGCGCAACCCAGAGCCAGGCCCGCTGTGCCCGGAGCTCATGAGCACCATGC
ACCTGCTGACATTCGCCCTGCTTTTTTCCTGCTCCTTCGCCCGCGCCGCCACTAGGGTGAGCAAGGGCGA
GGAGCTGTTCACCGGGGTGGTGCCCATCCTGGTCGAGCTGGACGGCGACGTAAACGGCCACAAGTTCAGC
GTGTCCGGCGAGGGCGAGGGCGATGCCACCTACGGCAAGCTGACCCTGAAGTTCATCTGCACCACCGGCA
AGCTGCCCGTGCCCTGGCCCACCCTCGTGACCACCCTGACCTACGGCGTGCAGTGCTTCAGCCGCTACCC
CGACCACATGAAGCAGCACGACTTCTTCAAGTCCGCCATGCCCGAAGGCTACGTCCAGGAGCGCACCATC
TTCTTCAAGGACGACGGCAACTACAAGACCCGCGCCGAGGTGAAGTTCGAGGGCGACACCCTGGTGAACC
