>Addgene plasmid #45446 | pCI-EGFP-NR1 wt | addgene partial sequence | sequence record 64275 | EGFP_C
CTCTCGGCATGGACGAGCTGTACAAGGCTAGTTGCGACCCCAAGATCGTCAACATCGGCGCGGTGCTGAG
CACGCGCAAGCATGAACAGATGTTCCGCGAGGCAGTAAACCAGGCCAATAAGCGACACGGCTCTTGGAAG
ATACAGCTCAACGCCACTTCTGTCACCCACAAGCCCAACGCCATACAGATGGCCCTGTCAGTGTGTGAGG
ACCTCATCTCTAGCCAGGTCTACGCTATCCTAGTTAGCCACCCGCCTACTCCCAACGACCACTTCACTCC
CACCCCTGTCTCCTACACAGCTGGCTTCTACAGAATCCCTGTCCTGGGACTGACTACCCGAATGTCCATC
TACTCTGACAAGAGTATCCACCTGAGTTTCCTTCGCACGGTGCCGCCCTACTCCCACCAGTCCAGCGTCT
GGTTTGAGATGATGCGAGTCTACAACTGGAACCACATCATCCTGCTGGTCAGCGACGACCACGAGGGACG
GGCAGCGCAGAAGCGCTTGGAGACGTTGCTGGAGGAACGGGAGTCCAAGGCAGAGAAGGTGCTGCAGTTT
GACCCAGGAACCAAGAATGTGACGGCTCTGCTGATGGAGGCCCGGGAACTGGAGGCCCGGGTCATCATCC
TTTCTGCAAGCGAGGACGACGCTGCCACAGTGTACCGCGCAGCCGCAATGCTGAACATGACGGGCTCTGG
GTACGTGTGGCTGGTCGGGGAACGCGAGATCTCTGGGAACGCCCTGCGCTACGCTCCTGATGGCATCATC
GGACTTCAGCTCATCAATGGCAAGAATGAGTCAGCCCACATCAGTGACGCCGTGGGCGTGGTGGCACAGG
CAGTTCACGAACTCCTAGAGAAGGAGAATATCACTGACCCACCGCGGGGTTGCGTGGGCAACACCAACAT
CTGGAAGACAGGACCATTGTTCAAGAGGGTGCTGATGTCTTCTAAGTATGCGGACGGAGTGACTGGCCGT
GTGGAATTCAATGAGGATGGGGACCGGAAGTTTGCCAACTA
